>Addgene plasmid #201347 | L_NES 41kDa | addgene full sequence | sequence record 399087 | Addgene NGS Result
AGTTCCGCGTTACATAACTTACGGTAAATGGCCCGCCTGGCTGACCGCCCAACGACCCCCGCCCATTGAC
GTCAATAATGACGTATGTTCCCATAGTAACGCCAATAGGGACTTTCCATTGACGTCAATGGGTGGAGTAT
TTACGGTAAACTGCCCACTTGGCAGTACATCAAGTGTATCATATGCCAAGTACGCCCCCTATTGACGTCA
ATGACGGTAAATGGCCCGCCTGGCATTATGCCCAGTACATGACCTTATGGGACTTTCCTACTTGGCAGTA
CATCTACGTATTAGTCATCGCTATTACCATGGTGATGCGGTTTTGGCAGTACATCAATGGGCGTGGATAG
CGGTTTGACTCACGGGGATTTCCAAGTCTCCACCCCATTGACGTCAATGGGAGTTTGTTTTGGCACCAAA
ATCAACGGGACTTTCCAAAATGTCGTAACAACTCCGCCCCATTGACGCAAATGGGCGGTAGGCGTGTACG
GTGGGAGGTCTATATAAGCAGAGCTGGTTTAGTGAACCGTCAGATCCGCTAGCGCTACCGGTCGCCACCA
TGCTTTATCCTGAGAGACTTAGAAGAATTCTTACTGGAGGCGGGGGCAGCGTGAGCAAGGGCGAGGAGCT
GTTCACCGGGGTGGTGCCCATCCTGGTCGAGCTGGACGGCGACGTAAACGGCCACAAGTTCAGCGTGTCC
GGCGAGGGCGAGGGCGATGCCACCTACGGCAAGCTGACCCTGAAGTTCATCTGCACCACCGGCAAGCTGC
CCGTGCCCTGGCCCACCCTCGTGACCACCCTGACCTACGGCGTGCAGTGCTTCAGCCGCTACCCCGACCA
CATGAAGCAGCACGACTTCTTCAAGTCCGCCATGCCCGAAGGCTACGTCCAGGAGCGCACCATCTTCTTC
AAGGACGACGGCAACTACAAGACCCGCGCCGAGGTGAAGTTCGAGGGCGACACCCTGGTGAACCGCATCG
AGCTGAAGGGCATCGACTTCAAGGAGGACGGCAACATCCTGGGGCACAAGCTGGAGTACAACTACAACAG
CCACAACGTCTATATCATGGCCGACAAGCAGAAGAACGGCATCAAGGTGAACTTCAAGATCCGCCACAAC
ATCGAGGACGGCAGCGTGCAGCTCGCCGACCACTACCAGCAGAACACCCCCATCGGCGACGGCCCCGTGC
TGCTGCCCGACAACCACTACCTGAGCACCCAGTCCGCCCTGAGCAAAGACCCCAACGAGAAGCGCGATCA
CATGGTCCTGCTGGAGTTCGTGACCGCCGCCGGGATCACTCTCGGCATGGACGAGCTGTACAAGAAGCTT
GCTCAACAAAATGCTTTTTATCAAGTCTTAAATATGCCTAACTTAAATGCTGATCAACGCAATGGTTTTA
TCCAAAGCCTTAAAGATGATCCAAGCCAAAGTGCTAACGTTTTAGGTGAAGCTCAAAAACTTAATGACTC
TCAAGCTCCAAAAGCTGATGCGCAACAAAATAACTTCAACAAAGATCAACAAAGCGCCTTCTATGAAATC
TTGAACATGCCTAACTTAAACGAAGCGCAACGTAACGGCTTCATTCAAAGTCTTAAAGACGACCCAAGCC
AAAGCACTAACGTTTTAGGTGAAGCTAAAAAATTAAACGAATCTCAAGCACCGAAAGCTGATAACAATTA
AGTCGACCCGGGTATCCGTATGATGTGCCTGACTACGCATGATATCTCGAGCACCACCACCACCACCACT
GAGATCCGGCTGCTAACAAAGCCCGAAAGGAAGCTGAGTTGGCTGCTGCCACCGCTGAGCAATAACTAGC
ATAACCCCTTGGGGCCTCTAAACGGGTCTTGAGGGGTTTTTTGCTGAAAGGAGGAACTATATCCGGATGT
GGTTTGTCCAAACTCATCAATGTATCTTAACGCGTAAATTGTAAGCGTTAATATTTTGTTAAAATTCGCG
TTAAATTTTTGTTAAATCAGCTCATTTTTTAACCAATAGGCCGAAATCGGCAAAATCCCTTATAAATCAA
AAGAATAGACCGAGATAGGGT
[37 nt withheld, positions 2052-2088]
AAAGAACGTGGACTCCAACGTCAAAGG
[49 nt withheld, positions 2116-2164]
T
[91 nt withheld, positions 2166-2256]
G
[124 nt withheld, positions 2258-2381]
CAGGTGGCACTTTTCGGGGAAATGTGCGCGGAACCCCTATTTGTTTATTTTTCTAAATACATTCAAATAT
GTATCCGCTCATGAGACAATAACCCTGATAAATGCTTCAATAATATTGAAAAAGGAAGAGTCCTGAGGCG
GAAAGAACCAGCTGTGGAATGTGTGTCAGTTAGGGTGTGGAAAGTCCCCAGGCTCCCCAGCAGGCAGAAG
TATGCAAAGCATGCATCTCAATTAGTCAGCAACCAGGTGTGGAAAGTCCCCAGGCTCCCCAGCAGGCAGA
AGTATGCAAAGCATGCATCTCAATTAGTCAGCAACCATAGTCCCGCCCCTAACTCCGCCCATCCCGCCCC
TAACTCCGCCCAGTTCCGCCCATTCTCCGCCCCATGGCTGACTAATTTTTTTTATTTATGCAGAGGCCGA
GGCCGCCTCGGCCTCTGAGCTATTCCAGAAGTAGTGAGGAGGCTTTTTTGGAGGCCTAGGCTTTTGCAAA
GATCGATCAAGAGACAGGATGAGGATCGTTTCGCATGATTGAACAAGATGGATTGCACGCAGGTTCTCCG
GCCGCTTGGGTGGAGAGGCTATTCGGCTATGACTGGGCACAACAGACAATCGGCTGCTCTGATGCCGCCG
TGTTCCGGCTGTCAGCGCAGGGGCGCCCGGTTCTTTTTGTCAAGACCGACCTGTCCGGTGCCCTGAATGA
ACTGCAAGACGAGGCAGCGCGGCTATCGTGGCTGGCCACGACGGGCGTTCCTTGCGCAGCTGTGCTCGAC
GTTGTCACTGAAGCGGGAAGGGACTGGCTGCTATTGGGCGAAGTGCCGGGGCAGGATCTCCTGTCATCTC
ACCTTGCTCCTGCCGAGAAAGTATCCATCATGGCTGATGCAATGCGGCGGCTGCATACGCTTGATCCGGC
TACCTGCCCATTCGACCACCAAGCGAAACATCGCATCGAGCGAGCACGTACTCGGATGGAAGCCGGTCTT
GTCGATCAGGATGATCTGGACGAAGAGCATCAGGGGCTCGCGCCAGCCGAACTGTTCGCCAGGCTCAAGG
CGAGCATGCCCGACGGCGAGGATCTCGTCGTGACCCATGGCGATGCCTGCTTGCCGAATATCATGGTGGA
AAATGGCCGCTTTTCTGGATTCATCGACTGTGGCCGGCTGGGTGTGGCGGACCGCTATCAGGACATAGCG
TTGGCTACCCGTGATATTGCTGAAGAGCTTGGCGGCGAATGGGCTGACCGCTTCCTCGTGCTTTACGGTA
TCGCCGCTCCCGATTCGCAGCGCATCGCCTTCTATCGCCTTCTTGACGAGTTCTTCTGAGCGGGACTCTG
GGGTTCGAAATGACCGACCAAGCGACGCCCAACCTGCCATCACGAGATTTCGATTCCACCGCCGCCTTCT
ATGAAAGGTTGGGCTTCGGAATCGTTTTCCGGGACGCCGGCTGGATGATCCTCCAGCGCGGGGATCTCAT
GCTGGAGTTCTTCGCCCACCCTAGGGGGAGGCTAACTGAAACACGGAAGGAGACAATACCGGAAGGAACC
CGCGCTATGACGGCAATAAAAAGACAGAATAAAACGCACGGTGTTGGGTCGTTTGTTCATAAACGCGGGG
TTCGGTCCCAGGGCTGGCACTCTGTCGATACCCCACCGAGACCCCATTGGGGCCAATACGCCCGCGTTTC
TTCCTTTTCCCCACCCCACCCCCCAAGTTCGGGTGAAGGCCCAGGGCTCGCAGCCAACGTCGGGGCGGCA
GGCCCTGCCATAGCCTCAGGTTACTCATATATACTTTAGATTGATTTAAAACTTCATTTTTAATTTAAAA
GGATCTAGGTGAAGATCCTTTTTGATAATCTCATGACCAAAATCCCTTAACGTGAGTTTTCGTTCCACTG
AGCGTCAGACCCCGTAGAAAAGATCAAAGGATCTTCTTGAGATCCTTTTTTTCTGCGCGTAATCTGCTGC
TTGCAAACAAAAAAACCACCGCTACCAGCGGTGGTTTGTTTGCCGGATCAAGAGCTACCAACTCTTTTTC
CGAAGGTAACTGGCTTCAGCAGAGCGCAGATACCAAATACTGTTCTTCTAGTGTAGCCGTAGTTAGGCCA
CCACTTCAAGAACTCTGTAGCACCGCCTACATACCTCGCTCTGCTAATCCTGTTACCAGTGGCTGCTGCC
AGTGGCGATAAGTCGTGTCTTACCGGGTTGGACTCAAGACGATAGTTACCGGATAAGGCGCAGCGGTCGG
GCTGAACGGGGGGTTCGTGCACACAGCCCAGCTTGGAGCGAACGACCTACACCGAACTGAGATACCTACA
GCGTGAGCTATGAGAAAGCGCCACGCTTCCCGAAGGGAGAAAGGCGGACAGGTATCCGGTAAGCGGCAGG
GTCGGAACAGGAGAGCGCACGAGGGAGCTTCCAGGGGGAAACGCCTGGTATCTTTATAGTCCTGTCGGGT
TTCGCCACCTCTGACTTGAGCGTCGATTTTTGTGATGCTCGTCAGGGGGGCGGAGCCTATGGAAAAACGC
CAGCAACGCGGCCTTTTTACGGTTCCTGGCCTTTTGCTGGCCTTTTGCTCACATGTTCTTTCCTGCGTTA
TCCCCTGATTCTGTGGATAACCGTATTACCGCCATGCATTAGTTATTAATAGTAATCAATTACGGGGTCA
TTAGTTCATAGCCCATATATGG
Features (pLannotate 1.2.2; 17 found; start..end, strand, type, name):
      8..311     +  enhancer       CMV enhancer: human cytomegalovirus immediate early enhancer
    312..515     +  promoter       CMV promoter: human cytomegalovirus (CMV) immediate early promoter
    611..1324    +  CDS            EGFP: EGFP is a basic (constitutively fluorescent) green fluorescent protein published in 1996, derived from Aequorea victoria. It is reported to be a rapidly-maturing weak dimer with moderate acid sensitivity.
   1280..1678    +  CDS            spa (fragment): SPA_STAAM - Experimental evidence at protein level: Swiss-Prot protein existence level 1. Plays a role in the inhibition of the host innate and adaptive immune responses. Possesses five immunoglobulin-binding domains that capture both the fragment crystallizable region (Fc region) and the Fab region (part of Ig that identifies antigen) of immunoglobulins (By similarity). In turn, Staphylococcus aureus is protected from phagocytic killing via inhibition of Ig Fc region. In addition, the host elicited B-cell response is prevented due to a decrease of antibody-secreting cell proliferation that en
   1732..1749    +  CDS            9xHis (fragment): 9xHis affinity tag
   1759..1808    +  CDS            SET1 (fragment): solubility-enhancement tag derived from T7 phage gene 10B
   1816..1863    +  terminator     T7 terminator: transcription terminator for bacteriophage T7 RNA polymerase
   1888..1919    +  polyA_signal   SV40 poly(A) signal (fragment): SV40 polyadenylation signal
   1953..2381    -  rep_origin     f1 ori (sequence partly withheld): f1 bacteriophage origin of replication; arrow indicates direction of (+) strand synthesis
   2408..2512    +  promoter       AmpR promoter: bla
   2514..2871    +  promoter       SV40 promoter: SV40 enhancer and early promoter
   2906..3700    +  CDS            NeoR/KanR: aminoglycoside phosphotransferase from Tn5; aph(3')-II (or nptII); confers resistance to neomycin, kanamycin, and G418 (Geneticin®)
   3721..3873    +  CDS            ble (fragment): BLE_KLEPN - Experimental evidence at protein level: Swiss-Prot protein existence level 1. Binding protein with a strong affinity to the bleomycin family of antibiotics. Binds to CL990; an antimitotic-antibiotic compound. From Klebsiella pneumoniae.
   3932..3979    +  polyA_signal   HSV TK poly(A) signal: herpes simplex virus thymidine kinase polyadenylation signal (Cole and Stacy, 1985)
   4070..4086    -  polyA_signal   bGH poly(A) signal (fragment): bovine growth hormone polyadenylation signal
   4308..4896    +  rep_origin     ori: high-copy-number ColE1/pMB1/pBR322/pUC origin of replication
   5011..5063    +  enhancer       CMV enhancer (fragment): human cytomegalovirus immediate early enhancer
