[The description below was written by a language model from this plasmid's Addgene catalogue record and pLannotate feature annotations shown in this document.]
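Description:
L_NES 41kDa is a mammalian expression plasmid built on the pEGFP-C3 backbone and used as a nucleocytoplasmic transport probe. It is maintained in E. coli through a high-copy ColE1/pUC-type origin and selected with kanamycin. The Tn5 NeoR/KanR cassette is driven by tandem bacterial (bla) and SV40 early promoters and ends in the HSV TK polyadenylation signal, so the same marker can also provide G418 resistance in mammalian cells. An f1 origin is present as a standard backbone element.

The payload is a synthetic fusion recorded as Adeno_NES-EGFP-2PrA, expressed from the human CMV immediate-early enhancer and promoter. The feature table identifies the EGFP coding sequence followed directly by a fragment of Staphylococcus aureus protein A (spa), consistent with the two protein A domains implied by "2PrA". The nuclear export signal itself is not annotated; going by the insert name it would lie in the unannotated stretch between the promoter and EGFP, and its name suggests an adenoviral origin, although the record does not explain this or the "L" prefix. Downstream of the fusion the annotation picks up a short His-tag fragment, a fragment of a T7-derived solubility tag and a T7 terminator, probably carried over from a bacterial expression vector. Whether these lie in frame with the fusion cannot be determined from the table. A fragment of the SV40 poly(A) signal follows.

The design yields a fluorescent export cargo whose name points to a size of about 41 kDa, with the protein A domains presumably adding bulk to EGFP. Its nuclear versus cytoplasmic distribution can be imaged in live cells, and the associated study examined how mechanical force applied to the nucleus regulates transport.
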