Addgene plasmid #201347: L_NES 41kDa
Purpose: Nucleocytoplasmic transport probe
Depositing lab: Pere Roca-Cusachs. Publication: Mechanical force application to the nucleus regulates nucleocytoplasmic transport. Andreu I, Granero-Moya I, Chahare NR, Clein K, Molina-Jordan M, Beedle AEM, Elosegui-Artola A, Abenza JF, Rossetti L, Trepat X, Raveh B, Roca-Cusachs P. Nat Cell Biol. 2022 Jun;24(6):896-905. doi: 10.1038/s41556-022-00927-7. Epub 2022 Jun 9. PubMed 35681009.
Backbone
  Vector backbone: pEGFP-C3
  Vector type: Mammalian Expression
Growth in bacteria
  Bacterial resistance: Kanamycin, 50 μg/mL
  Growth temperature: 37°C
  Growth strain: DH5alpha
  Copy number: High Copy
Gene/Insert
  Gene/Insert name: Adeno_NES-EGFP-2PrA
  Species: Synthetic
  Cloning method: Ligation Independent Cloning
Terms and licenses: Academic/Nonprofit Terms; Industry Terms: Not Available to Industry
Depositor comments: Internal lab code: IG040/P293
How to cite: L_NES 41kDa was a gift from Pere Roca-Cusachs (Addgene plasmid # 201347 ; http://n2t.net/addgene:201347 ; RRID:Addgene_201347)
